Addgene plasmid #167948: pBRC901
Purpose: express wild-type bacterial tyrosine kinase Wzc from E. coli E69 (O9a:K30)
Depositing lab: James Naismith. Depositing organization: University of Oxford. Publication: The molecular basis of regulation of bacterial capsule assembly by Wzc. Yang Y, Liu J, Clarke BR, Seidel L, Bolla JR, Ward PN, Zhang P, Robinson CV, Whitfield C, Naismith JH. Nat Commun. 2021 Jul 16;12(1):4349. doi: 10.1038/s41467-021-24652-1. PubMed 34272394.
Backbone
  Vector backbone: pBAD24
  Backbone size w/o insert (bp): 4542
  Total vector size (bp): 6698
  Vector type: Bacterial Expression
Growth in bacteria
  Bacterial resistance: Ampicillin, 100 μg/mL
  Growth temperature: 37°C
  Growth strain: DH5alpha
  Copy number: Unknown
Gene/Insert
  Gene/Insert name: wild-type bacterial tyrosine kinase Wzc from E. coli E69 (O9a:K30)
  Species: Escherichia coli
  Insert size (bp): 2184
  Promoter: araBAD
  Tag / fusion protein: hexa-histidine tag (C terminal on insert)
  Cloning method: Restriction Enzyme; 5′ cloning site EcoRI (unknown if destroyed); 3′ cloning site HindIII (unknown if destroyed)
  Sequencing primers: 5′ pBADF; 3′ pBADR
Resource information
  A portion of this plasmid was derived from a plasmid made by: Bradley R Clarke, Department of Molecular and Cellular Biology, The University of Guelph, Ontario, Canada N1G 2W1
Terms and licenses: Academic/Nonprofit Terms; Industry Terms: Not Available to Industry
How to cite: pBRC901 was a gift from James Naismith (Addgene plasmid # 167948 ; http://n2t.net/addgene:167948 ; RRID:Addgene_167948)
