[The description below was written by a language model from this plasmid's Addgene catalogue record and pLannotate feature annotations shown in this document.]
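Description:
pBRC901 is a bacterial expression plasmid built on the pBAD24 backbone (about 6.7 kb in total) for arabinose-inducible production of the wild-type tyrosine autokinase Wzc from Escherichia coli E69, a serotype O9a:K30 strain. The roughly 2.2 kb wzc insert was cloned between the EcoRI and HindIII sites downstream of the araBAD promoter. The divergently transcribed araC gene, also carried on the plasmid, supplies the regulator that keeps the promoter repressed in the absence of L-arabinose and activates it when the sugar is present. The open reading frame carries a C-terminal hexahistidine tag for metal-affinity purification. The automated annotation labels this 18-nt stretch as a fragment of a 9xHis tag, which is consistent with six histidine codons. It also matches the coding region to a Klebsiella pneumoniae homologue rather than to the E. coli protein named in the catalogue entry; this reflects a best database hit to a related protein rather than a different insert. Transcription ends at the rrnB T1 and T2 terminators, preceded by the 5S rRNA segment typical of this backbone.

The plasmid is maintained in E. coli through a ColE1/pMB1-type origin and selected with ampicillin via the bla β-lactamase gene under its own promoter. An M13 phage origin is present, which in principle allows single-stranded DNA production. Fragments of bom, rop, the tetracycline resistance gene and its promoter are nonfunctional remnants of the pBR322 lineage. The record lists copy number as unknown. The construct is intended for controlled expression of tagged Wzc, and the associated work concerns how this kinase regulates bacterial capsule assembly.
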