Features (pLannotate 1.2.2; 16 found; start..end, strand, type, name):
      1..285     +  promoter       araBAD promoter: araBAD; promoter of the L-arabinose operon of E. coli; the araC regulatory gene is transcribed in the opposite direction (Guzman et al., 1995)
    320..2437    +  CDS            YC06_KLEPN: Experimental evidence at protein level: Swiss-Prot protein existence level 1. From Klebsiella pneumoniae.
   2483..2500    +  CDS            9xHis (fragment): 9xHis affinity tag
   2504..2521    +  misc_feature   MCS (fragment): pUC18/19 multiple cloning site
   2605..2720    +  ncRNA          5S rRNA: Accession: RF00001 - 5S ribosomal RNA
   2724..2810    +  terminator     rrnB T1 terminator: Escherichia coli rrnB; transcription terminator T1 from the E. coli rrnB gene
   2902..2929    +  terminator     rrnB T2 terminator: transcription terminator T2 from the E. coli rrnB gene
   2948..3039    +  promoter       AmpR promoter: bla
   3040..3900    +  CDS            AmpR: β-lactamase; bla; confers resistance to ampicillin, carbenicillin, and related antibiotics
   3942..4322    +  rep_origin     M13 ori (sequence partly withheld): M13 bacteriophage origin of replication; arrow indicates direction of (+) strand synthesis
   4508..5096    +  rep_origin     ori: high-copy-number ColE1/pMB1/pBR322/pUC origin of replication
   5282..5333    -  misc_feature   bom (fragment): basis of mobility region from pBR322
   5449..5488    -  CDS            rop (fragment): Rop protein, which maintains plasmids at low copy number; rop
   5489..5674    -  CDS            TcR (fragment): tetracycline efflux protein; tet; confers resistance to tetracycline
   5684..5702    +  promoter       tet promoter (fragment): E. coli promoter for tetracycline efflux protein gene
   5792..6670    -  CDS            araC: L-arabinose regulatory protein; araC
>Addgene plasmid #167948 | pBRC901 | addgene full sequence | sequence record 344794 | Addgene NGS Result
AAGAAACCAATTGTCCATATTGCATCAGACATTGCCGTCACTGCGTCTTTTACTGGCTCTTCTCGCTAAC
CAAACCGGTAACCCCGCTTATTAAAAGCATTCTGTAACAAAGCGGGACCAAAGCCATGACAAAAACGCGT
AACAAAAGTGTCTATAATCACGGCAGAAAAGTCCACATTGATTATTTGCACGGCGTCACACTTTGCTATG
CCATAGCATTTTTATCCATAAGATTAGCGGATCCTACCTGACGCTTTTTATCGCAACTCTCTACTGTTTC
TCCATACCCGTTTTTTTGGGCTAGCAGGAGGAATTCACCATGACTTCAGTCACATCTAAGCAATCAACGA
TACTAGGATCTGATGAAATAGATTTAGGTCGCGTTATCGGTGAGCTAATTGATCATCGTAAGCTTATTAT
ATCTATAACATCGGTTTTTACCTTATTTGCAATACTCTATGCATTATTAGCGACTCCTATCTATGAGACG
GATGCGCTAATTCAAATAGAGCAGAAGCAAGGTAATGCTATACTAAGCAGTCTAAGTCAGGTTTTACCTG
ATGGCCAACCCCAATCTGCACCTGAAACAGCTTTGCTACAATCTCGAATGATTCTTGGCAAAACTATAGA
TGATTTAAACCTTCAGATTCAAATTGAACAAAAATATTTTCCTGTTATTGGCCGTGGGTTAGCAAGATTA
ATGGGAGAAAAACCAGGTAATATTGATATTACTCGGTTATATTTGCCTGATAGTGACGATATTAGTAATA
ATACTCCTAGTATAATATTAACAGTAAAAGATAAAGAAAATTATTCGATCAATAGCGATGGTATTCAACT
CAATGGGGTTGTAGGGACGTTATTAAATGAAAAAGGGATATCATTACTGGTTAACGAAATCGATGCTAAA
CCTGGAGATCAATTTGTTATTACACAGTTGCCTCGATTAAAGGCCATTTCTGATCTTTTAAAAAGTTTTA
GCGTTGCTGATTTGGGTAAAGATACGGGAATGTTAACGTTGACTCTTACTGGAGATAACCCAAAAAGAAT
ATCTCATATTTTGGACAGTATCAGTCAGAACTATCTTGCACAGAACATTGCTAGACAAGCTGCGCAGGAT
GCTAAAAGTCTCGAGTTTTTAAATCAACAATTACCCAAAGTTCGTGCCGAATTAGATTCTGCGGAAGACA
AGTTAAATGCTTATCGTAAGCAAAAAGACTCTGTTGACTTGAATATGGAAGCTAAATCAGTACTTGATCA
AATAGTTAACGTTGATAATCAACTAAATGAATTAACCTTCCGTGAGGCAGAAGTTTCACAGCTATATACT
AAGGAACATCCTACTTATAAGGCGTTAATGGAAAAACGGCAAACACTTCAAGAAGAAAAATCTAAACTTA
ATAAGCGCGTTAGTAGTATGCCCTCGACCCAGCAGGAGGTTCTGCGATTAAGTCGAGATGTTGAATCTGG
TCGTGCTGTATATTTGCAATTGCTAAATCGGCAACAAGAATTAAACATTGCCAAATCAAGTGCTATTGGC
AACGTTAGAATTATTGATAATGCTGTAACAGATCCTAATCCTGTAAGACCAAAGAAGACTATCATAATTG
TAATAGGTGTTGTTTTAGGGCTAATCGTTTCGGTTGTACTGGTATTGTTCCAAGTGTTTCTACGCCGTGG
TATCGAATCCCCAGAGCAACTCGAAGAAATCGGAATAAACGTGTATGCAAGTATTCCAATATCTGAATGG
CTTACAAAAAATGCTCGTCAGTCAGGGAAAGTCAGAAAAAATCAGTCAGACACATTGCTTGCTGTTGGTA
ATCCTGCCGATTTAGCTGTTGAGGCCATTCGTGGTTTACGCACAAGTTTGCATTTTGCAATGATGGAAGC
AAAAAATAATGTCCTAATGATATCGGGTGCTAGTCCAAGCGCAGGTAAAACTTTTATTAGCAGTAACTTG
GCAGCCACTATAGCAATTACAGGGAAAAAAGTTTTATTCATTGATGCTGACCTTCGTAAGGGATATGCTC
ATAAAATGTTTGGTCATAAAAACGATAAAGGATTATCTGAGTTTTTATCTGGACAAGCCGCTGCTGAAAT
GATCATTGATAAAGTAGAAGGGGGGGGATTTGATTACATTGGTCGTGGACAAATTCCTCCAAACCCAGCT
GAATTACTTATGCATCCGCGTTTTGAACAATTATTAAATTGGGCCTCACAAAATTATGATTTAATTATAA
TAGATACACCTCCAATTTTGGCAGTGACAGATGCTGCGATTATTGGTCGATATGCTGGAACATGTCTATT
AGTCGCTCGCTTTGAAAAAAATACTGTTAAAGAAATTGATGTAAGTATGAAGCGGTTTGAGCAAAGTGGT
GTGGTAGTCAAAGGCTGTATACTTAACGGTGTTGTAAAGAAAGCTAGCAGCTACTATAGATATGGCCATA
ATCATTATGGCTATTCTTATTATGATAAAAAACACCACCACCACCACCACTGACTGCAGGCATGCAAGCT
TGGCTGTTTTGGCGGATGAGAGAAGATTTTCAGCCTGATACAGATTAAATCAGAACGCAGAAGCGGTCTG
ATAAAACAGAATTTGCCTGGCGGCAGTAGCGCGGTGGTCCCACCTGACCCCATGCCGAACTCAGAAGTGA
AACGCCGTAGCGCCGATGGTAGTGTGGGGTCTCCCCATGCGAGAGTAGGGAACTGCCAGGCATCAAATAA
AACGAAAGGCTCAGTCGAAAGACTGGGCCTTTCGTTTTATCTGTTGTTTGTCGGTGAACGCTCTCCTGAG
TAGGACAAATCCGCCGGGAGCGGATTTGAACGTTGCGAAGCAACGGCCCGGAGGGTGGCGGGCAGGACGC
CCGCCATAAACTGCCAGGCATCAAATTAAGCAGAAGGCCATCCTGACGGATGGCCTTTTTGCGTTTCTAC
AAACTCTTTTGTTTATTTTTCTAAATACATTCAAATATGTATCCGCTCATGAGACAATAACCCTGATAAA
TGCTTCAATAATATTGAAAAAGGAAGAGTATGAGTATTCAACATTTCCGTGTCGCCCTTATTCCCTTTTT
TGCGGCATTTTGCCTTCCTGTTTTTGCTCACCCAGAAACGCTGGTGAAAGTAAAAGATGCTGAAGATCAG
TTGGGTGCACGAGTGGGTTACATCGAACTGGATCTCAACAGCGGTAAGATCCTTGAGAGTTTTCGCCCCG
AAGAACGTTTTCCAATGATGAGCACTTTTAAAGTTCTGCTATGTGGCGCGGTATTATCCCGTGTTGACGC
CGGGCAAGAGCAACTCGGTCGCCGCATACACTATTCTCAGAATGACTTGGTTGAGTACTCACCAGTCACA
GAAAAGCATCTTACGGATGGCATGACAGTAAGAGAATTATGCAGTGCTGCCATAACCATGAGTGATAACA
CTGCGGCCAACTTACTTCTGACAACGATCGGAGGACCGAAGGAGCTAACCGCTTTTTTGCACAACATGGG
GGATCATGTAACTCGCCTTGATCGTTGGGAACCGGAGCTGAATGAAGCCATACCAAACGACGAGCGTGAC
ACCACGATGCCTGTAGCAATGGCAACAACGTTGCGCAAACTATTAACTGGCGAACTACTTACTCTAGCTT
CCCGGCAACAATTAATAGACTGGATGGAGGCGGATAAAGTTGCAGGACCACTTCTGCGCTCGGCCCTTCC
GGCTGGCTGGTTTATTGCTGATAAATCTGGAGCCGGTGAGCGTGGGTCTCGCGGTATCATTGCAGCACTG
GGGCCAGATGGTAAGCCCTCCCGTATCGTAGTTATCTACACGACGGGGAGTCAGGCAACTATGGATGAAC
GAAATAGACAGATCGCTGAGATAGGTGCCTCACTGATTAAGCATTGGTAACTGTCAGACCAAGTTTACTC
ATATATACTTTAGATTGATT
[125 nt withheld, positions 3941-4065]
C
[141 nt withheld, positions 4067-4207]
CCTTTGACGTTGGAGTCCACGTTCTTT
[37 nt withheld, positions 4235-4271]
ACCCTATCTCGGGCTATTCTTTTGATTTATAAGGGATTTTGCCGATTTCGGCCTATTGGTTAAAAAATGA
GCTGATTTAACAAAAATTTAACGCGAATTTTAACAAAATATTAACGTTTACAATTTAAAAGGATCTAGGT
GAAGATCCTTTTTGATAATCTCATGACCAAAATCCCTTAACGTGAGTTTTCGTTCCACTGAGCGTCAGAC
CCCGTAGAAAAGATCAAAGGATCTTCTTGAGATCCTTTTTTTCTGCGCGTAATCTGCTGCTTGCAAACAA
AAAAACCACCGCTACCAGCGGTGGTTTGTTTGCCGGATCAAGAGCTACCAACTCTTTTTCCGAAGGTAAC
TGGCTTCAGCAGAGCGCAGATACCAAATACTGTCCTTCTAGTGTAGCCGTAGTTAGGCCACCACTTCAAG
AACTCTGTAGCACCGCCTACATACCTCGCTCTGCTAATCCTGTTACCAGTGGCTGCTGCCAGTGGCGATA
AGTCGTGTCTTACCGGGTTGGACTCAAGACGATAGTTACCGGATAAGGCGCAGCGGTCGGGCTGAACGGG
GGGTTCGTGCACACAGCCCAGCTTGGAGCGAACGACCTACACCGAACTGAGATACCTACAGCGTGAGCTA
TGAGAAAGCGCCACGCTTCCCGAAGGGAGAAAGGCGGACAGGTATCCGGTAAGCGGCAGGGTCGGAACAG
GAGAGCGCACGAGGGAGCTTCCAGGGGGAAACGCCTGGTATCTTTATAGTCCTGTCGGGTTTCGCCACCT
CTGACTTGAGCGTCGATTTTTGTGATGCTCGTCAGGGGGGCGGAGCCTATGGAAAAACGCCAGCAACGCG
GCCTTTTTACGGTTCCTGGCCTTTTGCTGGCCTTTTGCTCACATGTTCTTTCCTGCGTTATCCCCTGATT
CTGTGGATAACCGTATTACCGCCTTTGAGTGAGCTGATACCGCTCGCCGCAGCCGAACGACCGAGCGCAG
CGAGTCAGTGAGCGAGGAAGCGGAAGAGCGCCTGATGCGGTATTTTCTCCTTACGCATCTGTGCGGTATT
TCACACCGCATAGGGTCATGGCTGCGCCCCGACACCCGCCAACACCCGCTGACGCGCCCTGACGGGCTTG
TCTGCTCCCGGCATCCGCTTACAGACAAGCTGTGACCGTCTCCGGGAGCTGCATGTGTCAGAGGTTTTCA
CCGTCATCACCGAAACGCGCGAGGCAGAAGGAGATGGCGCCCAACAGTCCCCCGGCCACGGGGCCTGCCA
CCATACCCACGCCGAAACAAGCGCTCATGAGCCCGAAGTGGCGAGCCCGATCTTCCCCATCGGTGATGTC
GGCGATATAGGCGCCAGCAACCGCACCTGTGGCGCCGGTGATGCCGGCCACGATGCGTCCGGCGTAGAGG
ATCTGCTCATGTTTGACAGCTTATCATCGATGCATAATGTGCCTGTCAAATGGACGAAGCAGGGATTCTG
CAAACCCTATGCTACTCCGTCAAGCCGTCAATTGTCTGATTCGTTACCAATTATGACAACTTGACGGCTA
CATCATTCACTTTTTCTTCACAACCGGCACGGAACTCGCTCGGGCTGGCCCCGGTGCATTTTTTAAATAC
CCGCGAGAAATAGAGTTGATCGTCAAAACCAACATTGCGACCGACGGTGGCGATAGGCATCCGGGTGGTG
CTCAAAAGCAGCTTCGCCTGGCTGATACGTTGGTCCTCGCGCCAGCTTAAGACGCTAATCCCTAACTGCT
GGCGGAAAAGATGTGACAGACGCGACGGCGACAAGCAAACATGCTGTGCGACGCTGGCGATATCAAAATT
GCTGTCTGCCAGGTGATCGCTGATGTACTGACAAGCCTCGCGTACCCGATTATCCATCGGTGGATGGAGC
GACTCGTTAATCGCTTCCATGCGCCGCAGTAACAATTGCTCAAGCAGATTTATCGCCAGCAGCTCCGAAT
AGCGCCCTTCCCCTTGCCCGGCGTTAATGATTTGCCCAAACAGGTCGCTGAAATGCGGCTGGTGCGCTTC
ATCCGGGCGAAAGAACCCCGTATTGGCAAATATTGACGGCCAGTTAAGCCATTCATGCCAGTAGGCGCGC
GGACGAAAGTAAACCCACTGGTGATACCATTCGCGAGCCTCCGGATGACGACCGTAGTGATGAATCTCTC
CTGGCGGGAACAGCAAAATATCACCCGGTCGGCAAACAAATTCTCGTCCCTGATTTTTCACCACCCCCTG
ACCGCGAATGGTGAGATTGAGAATATAACCTTTCATTCCCAGCGGTCGGTCGATAAAAAAATCGAGATAA
CCGTTGGCCTCAATCGGCGTTAAACCCGCCACCAGATGGGCATTAAACGAGTATCCCGGCAGCAGGGGAT
CATTTTGCGCTTCAGCCATACTTTTCATACTCCCGCCATTCAGAG
