>Addgene plasmid #167948 | pBRC901 | depositor partial sequence | sequence record 325840 | wild-type bacterial tyrosine kinase Wzc from E. coli E69 (O9a:K30)
ATGACTTCAGTCACATCTAAGCAATCAACGATACTAGGATCTGATGAAATAGATTTAGGTCGCGTTATCG
GTGAGCTAATTGATCATCGTAAGCTTATTATATCTATAACATCGGTTTTTACCTTATTTGCAATACTCTA
TGCATTATTAGCGACTCCTATCTATGAGACGGATGCGCTAATTCAAATAGAGCAGAAGCAAGGTAATGCT
ATACTAAGCAGTCTAAGTCAGGTTTTACCTGATGGCCAACCCCAATCTGCACCTGAAACAGCTTTGCTAC
AATCTCGAATGATTCTTGGCAAAACTATAGATGATTTAAACCTTCAGATTCAAATTGAACAAAAATATTT
TCCTGTTATTGGCCGTGGGTTAGCAAGATTAATGGGAGAAAAACCAGGTAATATTGATATTACTCGGTTA
TATTTGCCTGATAGTGACGATATTAGTAATAATACTCCTAGTATAATATTAACAGTAAAAGATAAAGAAA
ATTATTCGATCAATAGCGATGGTATTCAACTCAATGGGGTTGTAGGGACGTTATTAAATGAAAAAGGGAT
ATCATTACTGGTTAACGAAATCGATGCTAAACCTGGAGATCAATTTGTTATTACACAGTTGCCTCGATTA
AAGGCCATTTCTGATCTTTTAAAAAGTTTTAGCGTTGCTGATTTGGGTAAAGATACGGGAATGTTAACGT
TGACTCTTACTGGAGATAACCCAAAAAGAATATCTCATATTTTGGACAGTATCAGTCAGAACTATCTTGC
ACAGAACATTGCTAGACAAGCTGCGCAGGATGCTAAAAGTCTCGAGTTTTTAAATCAACAATTACCCAAA
GTTCGTGCCGAATTAGATTCTGCGGAAGACAAGTTAAATGCTTATCGTAAGCAAAAAGACTCTGTTGACT
TGAATATGGAAGCTAAATCAGTACTTGATCAAATAGTTAACGTTGATAATCAACTAAATGAATTAACCTT
CCGTGAGGCAGAAGTTTCACAGCTATATACTAAGGAACATCCTACTTATAAGGCGTTAATGGAAAAACGG
CAAACACTTCAAGAAGAAAAATCTAAACTTAATAAGCGCGTTAGTAGTATGCCCTCGACCCAGCAGGAGG
TTCTGCGATTAAGTCGAGATGTTGAATCTGGTCGTGCTGTATATTTGCAATTGCTAAATCGGCAACAAGA
ATTAAACATTGCCAAATCAAGTGCTATTGGCAACGTTAGAATTATTGATAATGCTGTAACAGATCCTAAT
CCTGTAAGACCAAAGAAGACTATCATAATTGTAATAGGTGTTGTTTTAGGGCTAATCGTTTCGGTTGTAC
TGGTATTGTTCCAAGTGTTTCTACGCCGTGGTATCGAATCCCCAGAGCAACTCGAAGAAATCGGAATAAA
CGTGTATGCAAGTATTCCAATATCTGAATGGCTTACAAAAAATGCTCGTCAGTCAGGGAAAGTCAGAAAA
AATCAGTCAGACACATTGCTTGCTGTTGGTAATCCTGCCGATTTAGCTGTTGAGGCCATTCGTGGTTTAC
GCACAAGTTTGCATTTTGCAATGATGGAAGCAAAAAATAATGTCCTAATGATATCGGGTGCTAGTCCAAG
CGCAGGTAAAACTTTTATTAGCAGTAACTTGGCAGCCACTATAGCAATTACAGGGAAAAAAGTTTTATTC
ATTGATGCTGACCTTCGTAAGGGATATGCTCATAAAATGTTTGGTCATAAAAACGATAAAGGATTATCTG
AGTTTTTATCTGGACAAGCCGCTGCTGAAATGATCATTGATAAAGTAGAAGGGGGGGGATTTGATTACAT
TGGTCGTGGACAAATTCCTCCAAACCCAGCTGAATTACTTATGCATCCGCGTTTTGAACAATTATTAAAT
TGGGCCTCACAAAATTATGATTTAATTATAATAGATACACCTCCAATTTTGGCAGTGACAGATGCTGCGA
TTATTGGTCGATATGCTGGAACATGTCTATTAGTCGCTCGCTTTGAAAAAAATACTGTTAAAGAAATTGA
TGTAAGTATGAAGCGGTTTGAGCAAAGTGGTGTGGTAGTCAAAGGCTGTATACTTAACGGTGTTGTAAAG
AAAGCTAGCAGCTACTATAGATATGGCCATAATCATTATGGCTATTCTTATTATGATAAAAAACACCACC
ACCACCACCACTGA
